Addgene plasmid #146716: pAc5.1B-lambdaN-HA-DmAGO1-Y653L-siRNAres_J
Purpose: Insect Expression of DmAGO1-Y653L-siRNAres
Depositing lab: Elisa Izaurralde. Depositing organization: Max Planck Institute for Developmental Biology. Publication: Crystal structure of the MID-PIWI lobe of a eukaryotic Argonaute protein. Boland A, Huntzinger E, Schmidt S, Izaurralde E, Weichenrieder O. Proc Natl Acad Sci U S A. 2011 Jun 28;108(26):10466-71. doi: 10.1073/pnas.1103946108. Epub 2011 Jun 6. PubMed 21646546.
Backbone
  Vector backbone: Unknown
  Vector type: Insect Expression
Growth in bacteria
  Bacterial resistance: Ampicillin, 100 μg/mL
  Growth temperature: 37°C
  Growth strain: DH5alpha
  Copy number: Low Copy
Gene/Insert
  Gene/Insert name: DmAGO1-Y653L-siRNAres
  Species: D. melanogaster (fly)
  Mutation: variation with 2 non silent mutations compared to the sequence given by NCBI:NM_166020.1
  Entrez Gene: AGO1 (a.k.a. Dmel_CG6671, AGO-1, Ago, Ago-1, Ago1, Agp1, CG6671, Dm Ago1, DmAgo1, Dmel\CG6671, MRE20, ago-1, ago1, ago1-1, anon-WO0257455.29, argonaute1, dAGO1, dAgo1, dmAgo1, l(2)04845, l(2)4845, l(2)k00208, l(2)k08121)
  Cloning method: Unknown
Terms and licenses: Academic/Nonprofit Terms; Industry Terms: Not Available to Industry
Depositor comments: Plasmids from this collection were made available to the research community and donated after the lab closed. Please note that the sequence provided by the depositing laboratory may be theoretical/predicted or based on Sanger sequencing results. There may be discrepancies between sequencing results obtained by Addgene and the depositor sequence. If an Addgene verified sequence is not available, please contact before placing your order to request that our lab fully sequence the plasmid.
How to cite: pAc5.1B-lambdaN-HA-DmAGO1-Y653L-siRNAres_J was a gift from Elisa Izaurralde (Addgene plasmid # 146716 ; http://n2t.net/addgene:146716 ; RRID:Addgene_146716)
