[The description below was written by a language model from this plasmid's Addgene catalogue record and pLannotate feature annotations shown in this document.]
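Description:
pAc5.1B-lambdaN-HA-DmAGO1-Y653L-siRNAres_J is an 8.4 kb insect expression plasmid for producing a tagged, mutant form of Drosophila melanogaster Argonaute 1 (AGO1). The catalogue lists the backbone as unknown, although the name and annotated parts point to a pAc5.1-type vector. It is propagated in E. coli through a ColE1/pUC-type origin and selected with ampicillin via the β-lactamase gene and its bla promoter. The origin is annotated as a high-copy type, whereas the repository entry records the plasmid as low copy. A tetracycline-resistance fragment and a short SV40 large T antigen fragment also appear, and are most likely non-functional backbone remnants.

Expression is driven by the constitutive Drosophila actin 5C promoter and terminated by an SV40 polyadenylation signal. The reading frame opens with a short fragment of the bacteriophage lambda N protein, the peptide that binds boxB RNA hairpins, followed by an HA epitope and then the AGO1 coding sequence. The annotation tool labels this region as rat Ago2, which reflects homology matching rather than the actual insert. A vector-derived V5 tag is annotated downstream, but the record does not show whether it is read in frame with AGO1. The insert carries the Y653L substitution, and the name indicates it is siRNA-resistant, presumably through changes that let the transcript escape knockdown directed at endogenous AGO1. The record also notes two non-silent differences from the NCBI reference sequence.

A lambdaN fusion of this kind is typically used to tether a protein to boxB-containing reporter mRNAs, and the resistant design suits complementation after depletion of the endogenous protein, though the record states only insect expression. The associated publication concerns the structure of an Argonaute MID-PIWI lobe. The depositor sequence may be theoretical.
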