Features (pLannotate 1.2.2; 11 found; start..end, strand, type, name):
     56..2568    +  promoter       Ac5 promoter: Drosophila melanogaster actin 5C promoter
   2589..2654    +  CDS            N (fragment): REGN_LAMBD - Experimental evidence at protein level: Swiss-Prot protein existence level 1. Plays a role as a transcriptional antitermination factor that allows the virus to initiate its lytic phase. Activates expression of the delayed viral early genes by modifying host RNA polymerase (RNAP) into a form that is resistant to termination signals. This antitermination function requires the host NusA protein which serves to stabilize the interaction between antitermination protein N and host RNA polymerase. From Escherichia phage lambda (Bacteriophage lambda).
   2685..2711    +  CDS            3xHA (fragment): three tandem HA epitope tags
   3060..5663    +  CDS            Ago2: AGO2_RAT - Also known as Eif2c2. Experimental evidence at protein level: Swiss-Prot protein existence level 1. Required for RNA-mediated gene silencing (RNAi) by the RNA- induced silencing complex (RISC). The 'minimal RISC' appears to include AGO2 bound to a short guide RNA such as a microRNA (miRNA) or short interfering RNA (siRNA). These guide RNAs direct RISC to complementary mRNAs that are targets for RISC-mediated gene silencing. The precise mechanism of gene silencing depends on the degree of complementarity between the miRNA or siRNA and its target. Binding of RISC to a perfectly comple
   5695..5736    +  CDS            V5 tag: epitope tag from simian virus 5
   5836..5970    -  polyA_signal   SV40 poly(A) signal: SV40 polyadenylation signal
   5993..6077    -  CDS            large T antigen (fragment): large T antigen from SV40 (simian virus 40)
   6078..6548    +  CDS            TcR (fragment): tetracycline efflux protein; tet; confers resistance to tetracycline
   6592..7180    -  rep_origin     ori: high-copy-number ColE1/pMB1/pBR322/pUC origin of replication
   7351..8211    -  CDS            AmpR: β-lactamase; bla; confers resistance to ampicillin, carbenicillin, and related antibiotics
   8212..8316    -  promoter       AmpR promoter: bla
>Addgene plasmid #146716 | pAc5.1B-lambdaN-HA-DmAGO1-Y653L-siRNAres_J | depositor full sequence | sequence record 289162 | Full Sequence
CTTCAAGGAATTAATTCTATATTCTAAAAACACAAATGATACTTCTAAAAAAAATCATGAATGGCATCAA
CTCTGAATCAAATCTTTGCAGATGCACCTACTTCTCATTTCCACTGTCACATCATTTTTCCAGATCTCGC
TGCCTGTTATGTGGCCCACAAACCAAGACACGTTTTATGGCCATTAAAGCTGGCTGATCGTCGCCAAACA
CCAAATACATATCAATATGTACATTCGAGAAAGAAGCGATCAAAGAAGCGTCTTCGGGCGAGTAGGAGAA
TGCGGAGGAGAAGGAGAACGAGCTGATCTAGTATCTCTCCACAATCCAATGCCAACTGACCAACTGGCCA
TATTCGGAGCAATTTGAAGCCAATTTCCATCGCCTGGCGATCGCTCCATTCTTGGCTATATGTTTTTCAC
CGTTCCCGGGGCCATTTTCAAAGACTCGTCGGTAAGATAAGATTGTGTCACTCGCTGTCTCTCTTCATTT
GTCGAAGAATGCTGAGGAATTTCGCGATGACGTCGGCGAGTATTTTGAAGAATGAGAATAATTTGTATTT
ATACGAAAATCAGTTAGTGGAATTTTCTACAAAAACATGTTATCTATAGATAATTTTGTTGCAAAATATG
TTGACTATGACAAAGATTGTATGTATATACCTTTAATGTATTCTCATTTTCTTATGTATTTATAATGGCA
ATGATGATACTGATGATATTTTAAGATGATGCCAGACCACAGGCTGATTTCTGCGTCTTTTGCCGAACGC
AGTGCATGTGCGGTTGTTGTTTTTTGGAATAGTTTCAATTTTCGGACTGTCCGCTTTGATTTCAGTTTCT
TGGCTTATTCAAAAAGCAAAGTAAAGCCAAAAAAGCGAGATGGCAATACCAAATGCGGCAAAACGGTAGT
GGAAGGAAAGGGGTGCGGGGCAGCGGAAGGAAGGGTGGGGCGGGGCGTGGCGGGGTCTGTGGCTGGGCGC
GACGTCACCGACGTTGGAGCCACTCCTTTGACCATGTGTGCGTGTGTGTATTATTCGTGTCTCGCCACTC
GCCGGTTGTTTTTTTCTTTTTATCTCGCTCTCTCTAGCGCCATCTCGTACGCATGCTCAACGCACCGCAT
GTTGCCGTGTCCTTTATGCGTCATTTTGGCTCGAAATAGGCAATTATTTAAACAAAGATTAGTCAACGAA
AACGCTAAAATAAATAAGTCTACAATATGGTTACTTATTGCCATGTGTGTGCAGCCAACGATAGCAACAA
AAGCAACAACACAGTGGCTTTCCCTCTTTCACTTTTTGTTTGCAAGCGCGTGCGAGCAAGACGGCACGAC
CGGCAAACGCAATTACGCTGACAAAGAGCAGACGAAGTTTTGGCCGAAAAACATCAAGGCGCCTGATACG
AATGCATTTGCAATAACAATTGCGATATTTAATATTGTTTATGAAGCTGTTTGACTTCAAAACACACAAA
AAAAAAAATAAAACAAATTATTTGAAAGAGAATTAGGAATCGGACAGCTTATCGTTACGGGCTAACAGCA
CACCGAGACGAAATAGCTTACCTGACGTCACAGCCTCTGGAAGAACTGCCGCCAAGCAGAGAGAGAGAGA
AAAAGAGGGAGAGCAGCTTAGACCGCATGTGCTTGTGTGTGAGGCGTCTCTCTCTTCGTCTCCTGTTTGC
GCAAACGCATAGACTGCACTGAGAAAATCGATTACCTATTTTTTATGAATGAATATTTGCACTATTACTA
TTCAAAACTATTAAGATAGCAATCACATTCAATAGCCAAATACTATACCACCTGAGCGATGCAACGAAAT
GATCAATTTGAGCAAAAATGCTGCATATTTAGGACGGCATCATTATAGAAATGCTTCTTGCTGTGTACTT
TTCTCTCGTCTGGCAGCTGTTTCGCCGTTATTGTTAAAACCGGCTTAAGTTAGGTGTGTTTTCTACGACT
AGTGATGCCCCTACTAGAAGATGTGTGTTGCACAAATGTCCCTGAATAACCAATTTGAAGTGCAGATAGC
AGTAAACGTAAGCTAATATGAATATTATTTAACTGTAATGTTTTAATATCGCTGGACATTACTAATAAAC
CCACTATAAACACATGTACATATGTATGTTTTGGCATACAATGAGTAGTTGGGGAAAAAATGTGTAAAAG
CACCGTGACCATCACAGCATAAAGATAACCAGCTGAAGTATCGAATATGAGTAACCCCCAAATTGAATCA
CATGCCGCAACTGATAGGACCCATGGAAGTACACTCTTCATGGCGATATACAAGACACACACAAGCACGA
ACACCCAGTTGCGGAGGAAATTCTCCGTAAATGAAAACCCAATCGGCGAACAATTCATACCCATATATGG
TAAAAGTTTTGAACGCGACTTGAGAGCGGAGAGCATTGCGGCTGATAAGGTTTTAGCGCTAAGCGGGCTT
TATAAAACGGGCTGCGGGACCAGTTTTCATATCACTACCGTTTGAGTTCTTGTGCTGTGTGGATACTCCT
CCCGACACAAAGCCGCTCCATCAGCCAGCAGTCGTCTAATCCAGAGACCCCGGATCGGGGTACCCAACAT
GGACGCACAAACACGACGACGTGAGCGTCGCGCTGAGAAACAAGCTCAATGGAAAGCTGCAAACGGTGGA
TCTCCTCCAAGCTTGAATTCTATGTACCCATACGATGTTCCAGATTACGCTATGTCCACGGAGCGTGAGC
TGGCTCCCGGTGGGCCAGCTCAGCTCCATCCGCACACGCTGCCGCTGACTTTTCCGGATCTCCAGATGAC
CTCCACCGTGGGCATCATTGGGAAAGTCTACGAGTCACAGTGGACCCCCTCGCCCACTCGGCCTCAGAGT
CCCTCTCAGGCGCAGACTAGCTTCGACACGCTCACATCACCACCAGCGCCCGGCTCGTCGGTCAATCCCA
CCGCCGTCACCAGCCCAAGTGCCCAGAATGTGGCCGCTGGTGGAGCAACTGTGGCCGGTGCAGCAGCAAC
TGCCGCCCAGGTGGCCTCCGCCTTGGGTGCCACCACCGGCAGCGTGACGCCAGCAATTGCCACCGCAACG
CCAGCCACGCAGCCGGATATGCCCGTCTTTACGTGTCCACGACGCCCGAATCTCGGACGAGAGGGTCGCC
CGATTGTGCTGCGCGCCAATCACTTCCAGGTGACAATGCCGCGTGGCTATGTGCATCACTATGACATCAA
TATACAGCCGGACAAGTGTCCGCGAAAGGTGAACCGTGAGATTATCGAGACTATGGTGCATGCCTATAGC
AAGATCTTCGGAGTGCTCAAGCCGGTGTTCGATGGTCGCAACAATCTGTATACCCGCGATCCCCTGCCCA
TTGGCAACGAGCGTCTAGAGCTGGAGGTTACTCTACCCGGCGAGGGCAAAGATCGAATCTTTCGCGTGAC
GATCAAGTGGCAGGCTCAGGTCTCGCTCTTCAATTTGGAGGAAGCTCTCGAAGGCCGCACGCGGCAGATA
CCCTATGATGCCATTTTGGCGCTCGATGTGGTCATGCGCCATCTGCCCAGCATGACGTACACGCCAGTGG
GACGTAGCTTCTTCAGTTCCCCGGAGGGTTACTACCATCCCCTGGGTGGTGGACGCGAGGTTTGGTTCGG
TTTCCATCAGAGCGCAAGGCCCTCGCAGTGGAAGATGATGCTCAATATCGATGTCTCGGCCACCGCTTTC
TACAAGGCTCAACCAGTCATTGACTTCATGTGCGAGGTGCTGGACATTCGCGACATCAACGAGCAGCGCA
AACCGCTCACCGATTCGCAGCGCGTCAAGTTCACCAAAGAAATTAAAGGCCTGAAGATCGAGATCACCCA
CTGCGGCCAGATGCGTCGCAAGTATCGTGTGTGCAACGTCACTCGCCGCCCCGCTCAGATGCAATCATTC
CCACTGCAGCTGGAGAACGGACAGACCGTAGAGTGCACCGTGGCCAAGTACTTCCTGGACAAGTACCGCA
TGAAATTGCGCTACCCGCACTTGCCCTGCCTGCAGGTTGGCCAAGAGCACAAGCACACTTACCTGCCTCT
AGAGGTGTGCAACATTGTGGCCGGACAGCGGTGCATTAAAAAGCTGACCGATATGCAGACGTCGACCATG
ATCAAGGCCACAGCTCGTTCAGCTCCGGATCGTGAGCGTGAGATTAACAACTTGGTAAAGCGCGCCGACT
TCAACAACGATTCGTATGTGCAAGAGTTTGGCCTGACCATCTCCAATTCGATGATGGAGGTACGAGGACG
CGTCTTGCCTCCTCCCAAGCTTCAGTATGGGGGACGTGTGTCTACCGGCCTCACCGGCCAGCAGCTGTTC
CCGCCACAGAACAAGGTGAGCTTGGCCTCGCCCAACCAGGGTGTATGGGATATGCGAGGCAAGCAGTTCT
TCACTGGCGTCGAGATCCGCATCTGGGCCATCGCCTGTTTTGCCCCACAGCGCACGGTGCGCGAGGATGC
GCTGCGTAATTTCACCCAGCAGCTGCAGAAGATCTCAAACGATGCAGGCATGCCGATAATTGGACAGCCG
TGCTTCTGTAAGTACGCCACCGGGCCGGATCAAGTGGAACCCATGTTCCGTTACCTGAAGATCACCTTCC
CCGGCCTGCAACTCGTCGTGGTTGTGCTGCCCGGCAAGACTCCAGTACTCGCCGAGGTGAAGCGTGTAGG
TGACACCGTTCTGGGTATGGCCACCCAGTGTGTGCAGGCCAAGAACGTGAACAAGACATCGCCACAGACG
CTCTCTAATCTGTGTCTGAAGATCAACGTCAAGTTGGGCGGCATCAATTCAATTCTGGTCCCCTCCATTC
GGCCAAAGGTCTTCAATGAGCCGGTCATCTTTTTGGGTGCCGATGTGACACACCCACCAGCTGGCGACAA
CAAGAAACCATCGATTGCCGCCGTCGTGGGCTCCATGGATGCCCATCCATCGCGGTATGCCGCCACCGTT
CGCGTACAGCAGCACCGACAGGAGATCATCCAGGAGCTGAGCAGCATGGTGCGCGAGCTGTTGATCATGT
TCTACAAGTCGACGGGCGGCTACAAGCCCCACCGCATCATACTCTATCGTGACGGAGTCTCCGAGGGACA
ATTCCCACATGTCCTGCAACACGAATTGACCGCCATTCGCGAGGCCTGCATTAAGCTAGAGCCAGAGTAT
CGGCCGGGCATCACATTCATTGTGGTGCAGAAGCGCCATCACACTCGACTCTTCTGCGCGGAGAAGAAGG
AGCAGAGCGGCAAATCGGGCAATATTCCCGCAGGCACCACCGTCGATGTGGGCATCACACATCCCACCGA
ATTTGATTTCTATCTATGCAGCCATCAGGGCATCCAGGGCACCAGTCGCCCCTCGCACTACCACGTTCTG
TGGGACGACAATCACTTTGACTCGGACGAGCTGCAGTGCCTCACGTATCAGCTATGCCGTACGTACGTGC
GCTGCACCCGATCCGTCAGTATACCGGCGCCAGCCTACTACGCCCATTTAGTGGCCTTCCGTGCCAGATA
TCATCTGGTGGAGAAGGAGCACGATTCGGGCGAGGGTTCGCACCAGAGCGGCTGCTCAGAGGATCGTACG
CCAGGTGCCATGGCCAGGGCCATCACTGTGCACGCGGATACCAAGAAGGTCATGTACTTTGCCTAACTCG
AGTCTAGAGGGCCCGCGGTTCGAAGGTAAGCCTATCCCTAACCCTCTCCTCGGTCTCGATTCTACGCGTA
CCGGTCATCATCACCATCACCATTGAGTTTAAACCCGCTGATCAGCCTCGACTGTGCCTTCTAAGGCCTG
AGCTCGCTGATCAGCCTCGATCGAGGATCCAGACATGATAAGATACATTGATGAGTTTGGACAAACCACA
ACTAGAATGCAGTGAAAAAAATGCTTTATTTGTGAAATTTGTGATGCTATTGCTTTATTTGTAACCATTA
TAAGCTGCAATAAACAAGTTAACAACAACAATTGCATTCATTTTATGTTTCAGGTTCAGGGGGAGGTGTG
GGAGGTTTTTTAAAGCAAGTAAAACCTCTACAAATGTGGTATGGCTGATTATGATCAGTCGACCGATGCC
CTTGAGAGCCTTCAACCCAGTCAGCTCCTTCCGGTGGGCGCGGGGCATGACTATCGTCGCCGCACTTATG
ACTGTCTTCTTTATCATGCAACTCGTAGGACAGGTGCCGGCAGCGCTCTGGGTCATTTTCGGCGAGGACC
GCTTTCGCTGGAGCGCGACGATGATCGGCCTGTCGCTTGCGGTATTCGGAATCTTGCACGCCCTCGCTCA
AGCCTTCGTCACTGGTCCCGCCACCAAACGTTTCGGCGAGAAGCAGGCCATTATCGCCGGCATGGCGGCC
GACGCGCTGGGCTACGTCTTGCTGGCGTTCGCGACGCGAGGCTGGATGGCCTTCCCCATTATGATTCTTC
TCGCTTCCGGCGGCATCGGGATGCCCGCGTTGCAGGCCATGCTGTCCAGGCAGGTAGATGACGACCATCA
GGGACAGCTTCAAGGATCGCTCGCGGCTCTTACCAGCCAGCAAAAGGCCAGGAACCGTAAAAAGGCCGCG
TTGCTGGCGTTTTTCCATAGGCTCCGCCCCCCTGACGAGCATCACAAAAATCGACGCTCAAGTCAGAGGT
GGCGAAACCCGACAGGACTATAAAGATACCAGGCGTTTCCCCCTGGAAGCTCCCTCGTGCGCTCTCCTGT
TCCGACCCTGCCGCTTACCGGATACCTGTCCGCCTTTCTCCCTTCGGGAAGCGTGGCGCTTTCTCAATGC
TCACGCTGTAGGTATCTCAGTTCGGTGTAGGTCGTTCGCTCCAAGCTGGGCTGTGTGCACGAACCCCCCG
TTCAGCCCGACCGCTGCGCCTTATCCGGTAACTATCGTCTTGAGTCCAACCCGGTAAGACACGACTTATC
GCCACTGGCAGCAGCCACTGGTAACAGGATTAGCAGAGCGAGGTATGTAGGCGGTGCTACAGAGTTCTTG
AAGTGGTGGCCTAACTACGGCTACACTAGAAGGACAGTATTTGGTATCTGCGCTCTGCTGAAGCCAGTTA
CCTTCGGAAAAAGAGTTGGTAGCTCTTGATCCGGCAAACAAACCACCGCTGGTAGCGGTGGTTTTTTTGT
TTGCAAGCAGCAGATTACGCGCAGAAAAAAAGGATCTCAAGAAGATCCTTTGATCTTTTCTACGGGGTCT
GACGCTCAGTGGAACGAAAACTCACGTTAAGGGATTTTGGTCATGAGATTATCAAAAAGGATCTTCACCT
AGATCCTTTTAAATTAAAAATGAAGTTTTAAATCAATCTAAAGTATATATGAGTAAACTTGGTCTGACAG
TTACCAATGCTTAATCAGTGAGGCACCTATCTCAGCGATCTGTCTATTTCGTTCATCCATAGTTGCCTGA
CTCCCCGTCGTGTAGATAACTACGATACGGGAGGGCTTACCATCTGGCCCCAGTGCTGCAATGATACCGC
GAGACCCACGCTCACCGGCTCCAGATTTATCAGCAATAAACCAGCCAGCCGGAAGGGCCGAGCGCAGAAG
TGGTCCTGCAACTTTATCCGCCTCCATCCAGTCTATTAATTGTTGCCGGGAAGCTAGAGTAAGTAGTTCG
CCAGTTAATAGTTTGCGCAACGTTGTTGCCATTGCTGCAGGCATCGTGGTGTCACGCTCGTCGTTTGGTA
TGGCTTCATTCAGCTCCGGTTCCCAACGATCAAGGCGAGTTACATGATCCCCCATGTTGTGCAAAAAAGC
GGTTAGCTCCTTCGGTCCTCCGATCGTTGTCAGAAGTAAGTTGGCCGCAGTGTTATCACTCATGGTTATG
GCAGCACTGCATAATTCTCTTACTGTCATGCCATCCGTAAGATGCTTTTCTGTGACTGGTGAGTACTCAA
CCAAGTCATTCTGAGAATAGTGTATGCGGCGACCGAGTTGCTCTTGCCCGGCGTCAACACGGGATAATAC
CGCGCCACATAGCAGAACTTTAAAAGTGCTCATCATTGGAAAACGTTCTTCGGGGCGAAAACTCTCAAGG
ATCTTACCGCTGTTGAGATCCAGTTCGATGTAACCCACTCGTGCACCCAACTGATCTTCAGCATCTTTTA
CTTTCACCAGCGTTTCTGGGTGAGCAAAAACAGGAAGGCAAAATGCCGCAAAAAAGGGAATAAGGGCGAC
ACGGAAATGTTGAATACTCATACTCTTCCTTTTTCAATATTATTGAAGCATTTATCAGGGTTATTGTCTC
ATGAGCGGATACATATTTGAATGTATTTAGAAAAATAAACAAATAGGGGTTCCGCGCACATTTCCCCGAA
AAGTGCCACCTGACGTCTAAGAAACCATTATTATCATGACATTAACCTATAAAAATAGGCGTATCACGAG
GCCCTTTCGT
